>Addgene plasmid #215845 | psiCHECK1-CXCR4 | addgene full sequence | sequence record 430093 | Addgene NGS Result
ATCTGCGCAGCACCATGGCCTGAAATAACCTCTGAAAGAGGAACTTGGTTAGGTACCTTCTGAGGCGGAA
AGAACCAGCTGTGGAATGTGTGTCAGTTAGGGTGTGGAAAGTCCCCAGGCTCCCCAGCAGGCAGAAGTAT
GCAAAGCATGCATCTCAATTAGTCAGCAACCAGGTGTGGAAAGTCCCCAGGCTCCCCAGCAGGCAGAAGT
ATGCAAAGCATGCATCTCAATTAGTCAGCAACCATAGTCCCGCCCCTAACTCCGCCCATCCCGCCCCTAA
CTCCGCCCAGTTCCGCCCATTCTCCGCCCCATGGCTGACTAATTTTTTTTATTTATGCAGAGGCCGAGGC
CGCCTCGGCCTCTGAGCTATTCCAGAAGTAGTGAGGAGGCTTTTTTGGAGGCCTAGGCTTTTGCAAAAAG
CTTGATTCTTCTGACACAACAGTCTCGAACTTAAGCTGCAGAAGTTGGTCGTGAGGCACTGGGCAGGTAA
GTATCAAGGTTACAAGACAGGTTTAAGGAGACCAATAGAAACTGGGCTTGTCGAGACAGAGAAGACTCTT
GCGTTTCTGATAGGCACCTATTGGTCTTACTGACATCCACTTTGCCTTTCTCTCCACAGGTGTCCACTCC
CAGTTCAATTACAGCTCTTAAGGCTAGAGTACTTAATACGACTCACTATAGGCTAGCCACCATGGCTTCC
AAGGTGTACGACCCCGAGCAACGCAAACGCATGATCACTGGGCCTCAGTGGTGGGCTCGCTGCAAGCAAA
TGAACGTGCTGGACTCCTTCATCAACTACTATGATTCCGAGAAGCACGCCGAGAACGCCGTGATTTTTCT
GCATGGTAACGCTGCCTCCAGCTACCTGTGGAGGCACGTCGTGCCTCACATCGAGCCCGTGGCTAGATGC
ATCATCCCTGATCTGATCGGAATGGGTAAGTCCGGCAAGAGCGGGAATGGCTCATATCGCCTCCTGGATC
ACTACAAGTACCTCACCGCTTGGTTCGAGCTGCTGAACCTTCCAAAGAAAATCATCTTTGTGGGCCACGA
CTGGGGGGCTTGTCTGGCCTTTCACTACTCCTACGAGCACCAAGACAAGATCAAGGCCATCGTCCATGCT
GAGAGTGTCGTGGACGTGATCGAGTCCTGGGACGAGTGGCCTGACATCGAGGAGGATATCGCCCTGATCA
AGAGCGAAGAGGGCGAGAAAATGGTGCTTGAGAATAACTTCTTCGTCGAGACCATGCTCCCAAGCAAGAT
CATGCGGAAACTGGAGCCTGAGGAGTTCGCTGCCTACCTGGAGCCATTCAAGGAGAAGGGCGAGGTTAGA
CGGCCTACCCTCTCCTGGCCTCGCGAGATCCCTCTCGTTAAGGGAGGCAAGCCCGACGTCGTCCAGATTG
TCCGCAACTACAACGCCTACCTTCGGGCCAGCGACGATCTGCCTAAGATGTTCATCGAGTCCGACCCTGG
GTTCTTTTCCAACGCTATTGTCGAGGGAGCTAAGAAGTTCCCTAACACCGAGTTCGTGAAGGTGAAGGGC
CTCCACTTCAGCCAGGAGGACGCTCCAGATGAAATGGGTAAGTACATCAAGAGCTTCGTGGAGCGCGTGC
TGAAGAACGAGCAGTAATTCTAGGCGATCGCTCGAGAAGTTTTCACTCCAGCTAACAGAATTCGTTTAAA
CCTAGAGCGGCCGCTGGCCGCAATAAAATATCTTTATTTTCATTACATCTGTGTGTTGGTTTTTTGTGTG
AGGATCCAGGTGGCACTTTTCGGGGAAATGTGCGCGGAACCCCTATTTGTTTATTTTTCTAAATACATTC
AAATATGTATCCGCTCATGAGACAATAACCCTGATAAATGCTTCAATAATATTGAAAAAGGAAGAGTATG
AGTATTCAACATTTCCGTGTCGCCCTTATTCCCTTTTTTGCGGCATTTTGCCTTCCTGTTTTTGCTCACC
CAGAAACGCTGGTGAAAGTAAAAGATGCTGAAGATCAGTTGGGTGCACGAGTGGGTTACATCGAACTGGA
TCTCAACAGCGGTAAGATCCTTGAGAGTTTTCGCCCCGAAGAACGTTTTCCAATGATGAGCACTTTTAAA
GTTCTGCTATGTGGCGCGGTATTATCCCGTATTGACGCCGGGCAAGAGCAACTCGGTCGCCGCATACACT
ATTCTCAGAATGACTTGGTTGAGTACTCACCAGTCACAGAAAAGCATCTTACGGATGGCATGACAGTAAG
AGAATTATGCAGTGCTGCCATAACCATGAGTGATAACACTGCGGCCAACTTACTTCTGACAACGATCGGA
GGACCGAAGGAGCTAACCGCTTTTTTGCACAACATGGGGGATCATGTAACTCGCCTTGATCGTTGGGAAC
CGGAGCTGAATGAAGCCATACCAAACGACGAGCGTGACACCACGATGCCTGTAGCAATGGCAACAACGTT
GCGCAAACTATTAACTGGCGAACTACTTACTCTAGCTTCCCGGCAACAATTAATAGACTGGATGGAGGCG
GATAAAGTTGCAGGACCACTTCTGCGCTCGGCCCTTCCGGCTGGCTGGTTTATTGCTGATAAATCTGGAG
CCGGTGAGCGTGGGTCTCGCGGTATCATTGCAGCACTGGGGCCAGATGGTAAGCCCTCCCGTATCGTAGT
TATCTACACGACGGGGAGTCAGGCAACTATGGATGAACGAAATAGACAGATCGCTGAGATAGGTGCCTCA
CTGATTAAGCATTGGTAACTGTCAGACCAAGTTTACTCATATATACTTTAGATTGATTTAAAACTTCATT
TTTAATTTAAAAGGATCTAGGTGAAGATCCTTTTTGATAATCTCATGACCAAAATCCCTTAACGTGAGTT
TTCGTTCCACTGAGCGTCAGACCCCGTAGAAAAGATCAAAGGATCTTCTTGAGATCCTTTTTTTCTGCGC
GTAATCTGCTGCTTGCAAACAAAAAAACCACCGCTACCAGCGGTGGTTTGTTTGCCGGATCAAGAGCTAC
CAACTCTTTTTCCGAAGGTAACTGGCTTCAGCAGAGCGCAGATACCAAATACTGTTCTTCTAGTGTAGCC
GTAGTTAGGCCACCACTTCAAGAACTCTGTAGCACCGCCTACATACCTCGCTCTGCTAATCCTGTTACCA
GTGGCTGCTGCCAGTGGCGATAAGTCGTGTCTTACCGGGTTGGACTCAAGACGATAGTTACCGGATAAGG
CGCAGCGGTCGGGCTGAACGGGGGGTTCGTGCACACAGCCCAGCTTGGAGCGAACGACCTACACCGAACT
GAGATACCTACAGCGTGAGCTATGAGAAAGCGCCACGCTTCCCGAAGGGAGAAAGGCGGACAGGTATCCG
GTAAGCGGCAGGGTCGGAACAGGAGAGCGCACGAGGGAGCTTCCAGGGGGAAACGCCTGGTATCTTTATA
GTCCTGTCGGGTTTCGCCACCTCTGACTTGAGCGTCGATTTTTGTGATGCTCGTCAGGGGGGCGGAGCCT
ATGGAAAAACGCCAGCAACGCGGCCTTTTTACGGTTCCTGGCCTTTTGCTGGCCTTTTGCTCACATGGCT
CGACAG
Features (pLannotate 1.2.2; 8 found; start..end, strand, type, name):
     60..417     +  promoter       SV40 promoter: SV40 enhancer and early promoter
    487..619     +  intron         chimeric intron: chimera between introns from human β-globin and immunoglobulin heavy chain genes
    664..682     +  promoter       T7 promoter: promoter for bacteriophage T7 RNA polymerase
    692..1627    +  CDS            hRluc: Renilla luciferase human codon-optimized
   1702..1750    +  polyA_signal   poly(A) signal: synthetic polyadenylation signal
   1783..1887    +  promoter       AmpR promoter: bla
   1888..2748    +  CDS            AmpR: β-lactamase; bla; confers resistance to ampicillin, carbenicillin, and related antibiotics
   2919..3507    +  rep_origin     ori: high-copy-number ColE1/pMB1/pBR322/pUC origin of replication
