[The description below was written by a language model from this plasmid's Addgene catalogue record and pLannotate feature annotations shown in this document.]
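Description:
psiCHECK1-CXCR4 is a mammalian expression reporter plasmid built on the psiCHECK1 backbone. It is about 3.6 kb according to the sequenced record. In bacteria it is maintained through a high-copy ColE1/pUC-type origin and selected with ampicillin, using a β-lactamase gene driven by its own bla promoter. No mammalian selection marker is annotated, so the plasmid appears suited to transient transfection.

The expression unit starts with the SV40 enhancer and early promoter. This is followed by a chimeric β-globin/immunoglobulin heavy chain intron, which generally improves transcript processing and expression. Next come a T7 promoter that allows in vitro transcription, the human codon-optimized Renilla luciferase (hRluc) coding sequence, and a synthetic polyadenylation signal.

The catalogued insert is a synthetic CXCR4 target sequence carrying a perfect-match site. It is not annotated as a feature, and the cloning sites are recorded as unknown. The short unannotated gap between the end of hRluc and the poly(A) signal is the likely location, since that would place the target in the 3′ untranslated region of the luciferase transcript, but the record does not confirm this.

In such an arrangement, a small RNA fully complementary to the site would direct Argonaute-mediated cleavage of the reporter mRNA, and the resulting silencing would be read out as a drop in Renilla luminescence. The construct therefore serves as a sensor for perfect-match (siRNA-like) silencing. The associated work on Argonaute and the miRNA silencing factor TNRC6A fits this use. Because psiCHECK1 carries only Renilla luciferase, normalization would require a separate control reporter.
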