Addgene plasmid #215845: psiCHECK1-CXCR4
Purpose: Expression of CXCR4 target with perfect-match site
Depositing lab: Kumiko Ui-Tei. Depositing organization: The University of Tokyo. Publication: Control of the localization and function of a miRNA silencing component TNRC6A by Argonaute protein. Nishi K, Takahashi T, Suzawa M, Miyakawa T, Nagasawa T, Ming Y, Tanokura M, Ui-Tei K. Nucleic Acids Res. 2015 Nov 16;43(20):9856-73. doi: 10.1093/nar/gkv1026. Epub 2015 Oct 7. PubMed 26446993.
Backbone
  Vector backbone: psiCHECK1
  Vector type: Mammalian Expression
Growth in bacteria
  Bacterial resistance: Ampicillin, 100 μg/mL
  Growth temperature: 37°C
  Growth strain: DH5alpha
  Copy number: High Copy
Gene/Insert
  Gene/Insert name: CXCR4 target with perfect-match site
  Species: Synthetic
  Cloning method: Restriction Enzyme; 5′ cloning site Unknown (unknown if destroyed)
Terms and licenses: Academic/Nonprofit Terms; Industry Terms: Not Available to Industry
How to cite: psiCHECK1-CXCR4 was a gift from Kumiko Ui-Tei (Addgene plasmid # 215845 ; http://n2t.net/addgene:215845 ; RRID:Addgene_215845)
