>Addgene plasmid #215845 | psiCHECK1-CXCR4 | depositor partial sequence | sequence record 430094 | CXCR4
AAGTTTTCACTCCAGCTAACA
